>Addgene plasmid #88551 | pDONR223-ZNF175 | addgene full sequence | sequence record 335173 | Addgene NGS Result
CAAATAATGATTTTATTTTGACTGATAGTGACCTGTTCGTTGCAACAAATTGATGAGCAATGCTTTTTTA
TAATGCCAACTTTGTACAAAAAAGTTGGCATGCCTGCTGATGTGAATTTATCCCAGAAGCCTCAGGTCCT
GGGTCCAGAGAAGCAGGATGGATCTTGCGAGGCATCAGTGTCATTTGAGGACGTGACCGTGGACTTCAGC
AGGGAGGAGTGGCAGCAACTGGACCCTGCCCAGAGATGCCTGTACCGGGATGTGATGCTGGAGCTCTATA
GCCATCTCTTCGCAGTGGGGTATCACATTCCCAACCCAGAGGTCATCTTCAGAATGCTAAAAGAAAAGGA
GCCGCGTGTGGAGGAGGCTGAAGTCTCACATCAGAGGTGTCAAGAAAGGGAGTTTGGGCTTGAAATCCCA
CAAAAGGAGATTTCTAAGAAAGCTTCATTTCAAAAGGATATGGTAGGTGAGTTCACAAGAGATGGTTCAT
GGTGTTCCATTTTAGAAGAACTGAGGCTGGATGCTGACCGCACAAAGAAAGATGAGCAAAATCAAATTCA
ACCCATGAGTCACAGTGCTTTCTTCAACAAGAAAACATTGAACACAGAAAGCAATTGTGAATATAAGGAC
CCTGGGAAAATGATTCGCACGAGGCCCCACCTTGCTTCTTCACAGAAACAACCTCAGAAATGTTGCTTAT
TTACAGAAAGTTTGAAGCTGAACCTAGAAGTGAACGGTCAGAATGAAAGCAATGACACAGAACAGCTTGA
TGACGTTGTTGGGTCTGGTCAGCTATTCAGCCATAGCTCTTCTGATGCCTGCAGCAAGAATATTCATACA
GGAGAGACATTTTGCAAAGGTAACCAGTGTAGAAAAGTCTGTGGCCATAAACAGTCACTCAAGCAACATC
AAATTCATACTCAGAAGAAACCAGATGGATGTTCTGAATGTGGGGGGAGCTTCACCCAGAAGTCACACCT
CTTTGCCCAACAGAGAATTCATAGTGTAGGAAACCTCCATGAATGTGGCAAATGTGGAAAAGCCTTCATG
CCACAACTAAAACTCAGTGTATATCTGACAGATCATACAGGTGATATACCCTGTATATGCAAGGAATGTG
GGAAGGTCTTTATTCAGAGATCAGAATTGCTTACGCACCAGAAAACACACACTAGAAAGAAGCCCTATAA
ATGCCATGACTGTGGAAAAGCCTTTTTCCAGATGTTATCTCTCTTCAGACATCAGAGAACTCACAGTAGA
GAAAAACTCTATGAATGCAGTGAATGTGGCAAAGGCTTCTCCCAAAACTCAACCCTCATTATACATCAGA
AAATTCATACTGGTGAGAGACAGTATGCATGCAGTGAATGTGGGAAAGCCTTTACCCAGAAGTCAACACT
CAGCTTGCACCAGAGAATCCACTCAGGGCAGAAGTCCTATGTGTGTATCGAATGCGGGCAGGCCTTCATC
CAGAAGGCACACCTGATTGTCCATCAAAGAAGCCACACAGGAGAAAAACCTTATCAGTGCCACAACTGTG
GGAAATCCTTCATTTCCAAGTCACAGCTTGATATACATCATCGAATTCATACAGGGGAGAAACCTTATGA
ATGCAGTGACTGTGGAAAAACCTTCACCCAAAAGTCACACCTGAATATACACCAGAAAATTCATACTGGA
GAAAGACACCATGTATGCAGTGAATGCGGGAAAGCCTTCAACCAGAAGTCAATACTCAGCATGCATCAGA
GAATTCACACCGGAGAGAAGCCTTACAAATGCAGTGAATGTGGGAAAGCCTTCACTTCTAAGTCTCAATT
CAAAGAGCATCAGCGAATTCACACGGGTGAGAAACCCTATGTGTGCACTGAATGTGGGAAGGCCTTCAAC
GGCAGGTCAAATTTCCATAAACATCAAATAACTCACACTAGAGAGAGGCCTTTTGTCTGTTACAAATGTG
GGAAGGCTTTTGTCCAGAAATCAGAGTTGATTACCCATCAAAGAACTCACATGGGAGAGAAACCCTATGA
ATGCCTTGACTGTGGGAAATCGTTCAGTAAGAAACCACAACTCAAGGTGCATCAGCGAATTCACACGGGA
GAAAGACCTTATGTGTGTTCTGAATGTGGAAAGGCCTTCAACAACAGGTCAAACTTCAATAAACACCAAA
CAACTCATACCAGAGACAAATCTTACAAATGCAGTTATTCTGTGAAAGGCTTTACCAAGCAATGCCCAAC
TTTCTTGTACAAAGTTGGCATTATAAGAAAGCATTGCTTATCAATTTGTTGCAACGAACAGGTCACTATC
AGTCAAAATAAAATCATTATTTGCCATCCAGCTGATATCCCCTATAGTGAGTCGTATTACATGGTCATAG
CTGTTTCCTGGCAGCTCTGGCCCGTGTCTCAAAATCTCTGATGTTACATTGCACAAGATAAAAATATATC
ATCATGCCTCCTCTAGACCAGCCAGGACAGAAATGCCTCGACTTCGCTGCTACCCAAGGTTGCCGGGTGA
CGCACACCGTGGAAACGGATGAAGGCACGAACCCAGTGGACATAAGCCTGTTCGGTTCGTAAGCTGTAAT
GCAAGTAGCGTATGCGCTCACGCAACTGGTCCAGAACCTTGACCGAACGCAGCGGTGGTAACGGCGCAGT
GGCGGTTTTCATGGCTTGTTATGACTGTTTTTTTGGGGTACAGTCTATGCCTCGGGCATCCAAGCAGCAA
GCGCGTTACGCCGTGGGTCGATGTTTGATGTTATGGAGCAGCAACGATGTTACGCAGCAGGGCAGTCGCC
CTAAAACAAAGTTAAACATTATGAGGGAAGCGGTGATCGCCGAAGTATCGACTCAACTATCAGAGGTAGT
TGGCGTCATCGAGCGCCATCTCGAACCGACGTTGCTGGCCGTACATTTGTACGGCTCCGCAGTGGATGGC
GGCCTGAAGCCACACAGTGATATTGATTTGCTGGTTACGGTGACCGTAAGGCTTGATGAAACAACGCGGC
GAGCTTTGATCAACGACCTTTTGGAAACTTCGGCTTCCCCTGGAGAGAGCGAGATTCTCCGCGCTGTAGA
AGTCACCATTGTTGTGCACGACGACATCATTCCGTGGCGTTATCCAGCTAAGCGCGAACTGCAATTTGGA
GAATGGCAGCGCAATGACATTCTTGCAGGTATCTTCGAGCCAGCCACGATCGACATTGATCTGGCTATCT
TGCTGACAAAAGCAAGAGAACATAGCGTTGCCTTGGTAGGTCCAGCGGCGGAGGAACTCTTTGATCCGGT
TCCTGAACAGGATCTATTTGAGGCGCTAAATGAAACCTTAACGCTATGGAACTCGCCGCCCGACTGGGCT
GGCGATGAGCGAAATGTAGTGCTTACGTTGTCCCGCATTTGGTACAGCGCAGTAACCGGCAAAATCGCGC
CGAAGGATGTCGCTGCCGACTGGGCAATGGAGCGCCTGCCGGCCCAGTATCAGCCCGTCATACTTGAAGC
TAGACAGGCTTATCTTGGACAAGAAGAAGATCGCTTGGCCTCGCGCGCAGATCAGTTGGAAGAATTTGTC
CACTACGTGAAAGGCGAGATCACCAAGGTAGTCGGCAAATAACCCTCGAGCCACCCATGACCAAAATCCC
TTAACGTGAGTTACGCGTCGTTCCACTGAGCGTCAGACCCCGTAGAAAAGATCAAAGGATCTTCTTGAGA
TCCTTTTTTTCTGCGCGTAATCTGCTGCTTGCAAACAAAAAAACCACCGCTACCAGCGGTGGTTTGTTTG
CCGGATCAAGAGCTACCAACTCTTTTTCCGAAGGTAACTGGCTTCAGCAGAGCGCAGATACCAAATACTG
TTCTTCTAGTGTAGCCGTAGTTAGGCCACCACTTCAAGAACTCTGTAGCACCGCCTACATACCTCGCTCT
GCTAATCCTGTTACCAGTGGCTGCTGCCAGTGGCGATAAGTCGTGTCTTACCGGGTTGGACTCAAGACGA
TAGTTACCGGATAAGGCGCAGCGGTCGGGCTGAACGGGGGGTTCGTGCACACAGCCCAGCTTGGAGCGAA
CGACCTACACCGAACTGAGATACCTACAGCGTGAGCTATGAGAAAGCGCCACGCTTCCCGAAGGGAGAAA
GGCGGACAGGTATCCGGTAAGCGGCAGGGTCGGAACAGGAGAGCGCACGAGGGAGCTTCCAGGGGGAAAC
GCCTGGTATCTTTATAGTCCTGTCGGGTTTCGCCACCTCTGACTTGAGCGTCGATTTTTGTGATGCTCGT
CAGGGGGGCGGAGCCTATGGAAAAACGCCAGCAACGCGGCCTTTTTACGGTTCCTGGCCTTTTGCTGGCC
TTTTGCTCACATGTTCTTTCCTGCGTTATCCCCTGATTCTGTGGATAACCGTATTACCGCCTTTGAGTGA
GCTGATACCGCTCGCCGCAGCCGAACGACCGAGCGCAGCGAGTCAGTGAGCGAGGAAGCGGAAGAGCGCC
CAATACGCAAACCGCCTCTCCCCGCGCGTTGGCCGATTCATTAATGCAGCTGGCACGACAGGTTTCCCGA
CTGGAAAGCGGGCAGTGAGCGCAACGCAATTAATACGCGTACCGCTAGCCAGGAAGAGTTTGTAGAAACG
CAAAAAGGCCATCCGTCAGGATGGCCTTCTGCTTAGTTTGATGCCTGGCAGTTTATGGCGGGCGTCCTGC
CCGCCACCCTCCGGGCCGTTGCTTCACAACGTTCAAATCCGCTCCCGGCGGATTTGTCCTACTCAGGAGA
GCGTTCACCGACAAACAACAGATAAAACGAAAGGCCCAGTCTTCCGACTGAGCCTTTCGTTTTATTTGAT
GCCTGGCAGTTCCCTACTCTCGCGTTAACGCTAGCATGGATGTTTTCCCAGTCACGACGTTGTAAAACGA
CGGCCAGTCTTAAGCTCGGGCCC
Features (pLannotate 1.2.2; 12 found; start..end, strand, type, name):
      2..97      +  protein_bind   attL3: mutant version of attL; recombination site for the Gateway® LR reaction LR Clonase™
    100..1110    +  CDS            ZNF175 (fragment): ZN175_HUMAN - Experimental evidence at protein level: Swiss-Prot protein existence level 1. Down-regulates the expression of several chemokine receptors. Interferes with HIV-1 replication by suppressing Tat-induced viral LTR promoter activity. From Homo sapiens (Human).
   2235..2333    -  protein_bind   attL2: mutant version of attL; recombination site for the Gateway® LR reaction LR Clonase™
   2351..2369    -  promoter       T7 promoter: promoter for bacteriophage T7 RNA polymerase
   2559..2582    +  promoter       Pc promoter (fragment): intI1 (promoter lies within the coding sequence); class 1 integron promoter
   2758..2814    +  CDS            GmR (fragment): gentamycin acetyltransferase; aacC1; confers resistance to gentamycin
   2821..3612    +  CDS            SmR: aminoglycoside adenylyltransferase (Murphy, 1985); aadA; confers resistance to spectinomycin and streptomycin
   3705..4293    +  rep_origin     ori: high-copy-number ColE1/pMB1/pBR322/pUC origin of replication
   4476..4568    +  CDS            lacI (fragment): lac repressor; lacI; The lac repressor binds to the lac operator to inhibit transcription in E. coli. This inhibition can be relieved by adding lactose or isopropyl-β-D-thiogalactopyranoside (IPTG).
   4623..4650    -  terminator     rrnB T2 terminator: transcription terminator T2 from the E. coli rrnB gene
   4782..4825    +  terminator     rrnB T1 terminator: Escherichia coli rrnB; transcription terminator T1 from the E. coli rrnB gene
   4872..4908    -  CDS            lacZα (fragment): LacZα fragment of β-galactosidase; lacZ fragment
