[The description below was written by a language model from this plasmid's Addgene catalogue record and pLannotate feature annotations shown in this document.]
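Description:
pDONR223-ZNF175 is a Gateway entry-type clone built on the Invitrogen pDONR223 donor backbone, carrying the open reading frame of human ZNF175 (also known as OTK18), a zinc-finger transcription factor annotated as down-regulating several chemokine receptors and suppressing Tat-induced HIV-1 LTR activity. It belongs to the ORFeome subset of the Human TFome Collection, a library of human transcription factors assembled for cell fate engineering. The plasmid is maintained in E. coli at high copy through a ColE1/pUC-type origin and is selected with spectinomycin via the aadA (SmR) adenylyltransferase gene. This gene sits downstream of a class 1 integron Pc promoter fragment and a short gentamicin-resistance remnant.

The roughly 2.1 kb insert lies between two attL recombination sites, so an LR Clonase reaction can move the ORF directionally into any compatible destination vector. The automated annotation labels the upstream site attL3 and the downstream one attL2. It also marks only about the first 1 kb of the insert as ZNF175 coding sequence, although the spacing between the att sites is consistent with the full recorded insert size. The last nucleotide of the stop codon has been removed so that the ORF can read through into C-terminal tags or fusion partners supplied by the destination vector. No eukaryotic promoter is present, so the construct is a shuttle and archival clone rather than an expression plasmid. A T7 promoter lies just outside the attL2 site, rrnB T1 and T2 terminators insulate the cassette from backbone transcription, and small lacI and lacZα fragments are backbone remnants. M13 forward and reverse primer sites flank the insert for sequence verification.
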