Addgene plasmid #88551: pDONR223-ZNF175
Purpose: Donor Vector containing ZNF175 transcription factor, part of the Human TFome Collection
Depositing lab: Marc Vidal. Depositing organization: Dana-Farber Cancer Institute. Publication: A comprehensive library of human transcription factors for cell fate engineering. Ng AHM, Khoshakhlagh P, Rojo Arias JE, Pasquini G, Wang K, Swiersy A, Shipman SL, Appleton E, Kiaee K, Kohman RE, Vernet A, Dysart M, Leeper K, Saylor W, Huang JY, Graveline A, Taipale J, Hill DE, Vidal M, Melero-Martin JM, Busskamp V, Church GM. Nat Biotechnol. 2021 Apr;39(4):510-519. doi: 10.1038/s41587-020-0742-6. Epub 2020 Nov 30. PubMed 33257861.
Backbone
  Vector backbone: pDONR223
  Backbone manufacturer: Invitrogen
  Backbone size w/o insert (bp): 3000
  Vector type: Gateway Donor Vector
Growth in bacteria
  Bacterial resistance: Spectinomycin, 50 μg/mL
  Growth temperature: 37°C
  Growth strain: DH5alpha
  Copy number: High Copy
Gene/Insert
  Gene/Insert name: ZNF175
  Species: H. sapiens (human)
  Insert size (bp): 2136
  Mutation: Last nucleotide of stop codon removed to allow for Gateway C-terminal fusions
  Entrez Gene: ZNF175 (a.k.a. OTK18)
  Cloning method: Gateway Cloning
  Sequencing primers: 5′ M13F(-21); 3′ M13R
Terms and licenses: Academic/Nonprofit Terms; Industry Terms: Not Available to Industry
Depositor comments: Represents the ORFeome subset of the TFome
How to cite: pDONR223-ZNF175 was a gift from Marc Vidal (Addgene plasmid # 88551 ; http://n2t.net/addgene:88551 ; RRID:Addgene_88551)
