>Addgene plasmid #88551 | pDONR223-ZNF175 | depositor partial sequence | sequence record 172155 | insert
ATGCCTGCTGATGTGAATTTATCCCAGAAGCCTCAGGTCCTGGGTCCAGAGAAGCAGGATGGATCTTGCG
AGGCATCAGTGTCATTTGAGGACGTGACCGTGGACTTCAGCAGGGAGGAGTGGCAGCAACTGGACCCTGC
CCAGAGATGCCTGTACCGGGATGTGATGCTGGAGCTCTATAGCCATCTCTTCGCAGTGGGGTATCACATT
CCCAACCCAGAGGTCATCTTCAGAATGCTAAAAGAAAAGGAGCCGCGTGTGGAGGAGGCTGAAGTCTCAC
ATCAGAGGTGTCAAGAAAGGGAGTTTGGGCTTGAAATCCCACAAAAGGAGATTTCTAAGAAAGCTTCATT
TCAAAAGGATATGGTAGGTGAGTTCACAAGAGATGGTTCATGGTGTTCCATTTTAGAAGAACTGAGGCTG
GATGCTGACCGCACAAAGAAAGATGAGCAAAATCAAATTCAACCCATGAGTCACAGTGCTTTCTTCAACA
AGAAAACATTGAACACAGAAAGCAATTGTGAATATAAGGACCCTGGGAAAATGATTCGCACGAGGCCCCA
CCTTGCTTCTTCACAGAAACAACCTCAGAAATGTTGCTTATTTACAGAAAGTTTGAAGCTGAACCTAGAA
GTGAACGGTCAGAATGAAAGCAATGACACAGAACAGCTTGATGACGTTGTTGGGTCTGGTCAGCTATTCA
GCCATAGCTCTTCTGATGCCTGCAGCAAGAATATTCATACAGGAGAGACATTTTGCAAAGGTAACCAGTG
TAGAAAAGTCTGTGGCCATAAACAGTCACTCAAGCAACATCAAATTCATACTCAGAAGAAACCAGATGGA
TGTTCTGAATGTGGGGGGAGCTTCACCCAGAAGTCACACCTCTTTGCCCAACAGAGAATTCATAGTGTAG
GAAACCTCCATGAATGTGGCAAATGTGGAAAAGCCTTCATGCCACAACTAAAACTCAGTGTATATCTGAC
AGATCATACAGGTGATATACCCTGTATATGCAAGGAATGTGGGAAGGTCTTTATTCAGAGATCAGAATTG
CTTACGCACCAGAAAACACACACTAGAAAGAAGCCCTATAAATGCCATGACTGTGGAAAAGCCTTTTTCC
AGATGTTATCTCTCTTCAGACATCAGAGAACTCACAGTAGAGAAAAACTCTATGAATGCAGTGAATGTGG
CAAAGGCTTCTCCCAAAACTCAACCCTCATTATACATCAGAAAATTCATACTGGTGAGAGACAGTATGCA
TGCAGTGAATGTGGGAAAGCCTTTACCCAGAAGTCAACACTCAGCTTGCACCAGAGAATCCACTCAGGGC
AGAAGTCCTATGTGTGTATCGAATGCGGGCAGGCCTTCATCCAGAAGGCACACCTGATTGTCCATCAAAG
AAGCCACACAGGAGAAAAACCTTATCAGTGCCACAACTGTGGGAAATCCTTCATTTCCAAGTCACAGCTT
GATATACATCATCGAATTCATACAGGGGAGAAACCTTATGAATGCAGTGACTGTGGAAAAACCTTCACCC
AAAAGTCACACCTGAATATACACCAGAAAATTCATACTGGAGAAAGACACCATGTATGCAGTGAATGCGG
GAAAGCCTTCAACCAGAAGTCAATACTCAGCATGCATCAGAGAATTCACACCGGAGAGAAGCCTTACAAA
TGCAGTGAATGTGGGAAAGCCTTCACTTCTAAGTCTCAATTCAAAGAGCATCAGCGAATTCACACGGGTG
AGAAACCCTATGTGTGCACTGAATGTGGGAAGGCCTTCAACGGCAGGTCAAATTTCCATAAACATCAAAT
AACTCACACTAGAGAGAGGCCTTTTGTCTGTTACAAATGTGGGAAGGCTTTTGTCCAGAAATCAGAGTTG
ATTACCCATCAAAGAACTCACATGGGAGAGAAACCCTATGAATGCCTTGACTGTGGGAAATCGTTCAGTA
AGAAACCACAACTCAAGGTGCATCAGCGAATTCACACGGGAGAAAGACCTTATGTGTGTTCTGAATGTGG
AAAGGCCTTCAACAACAGGTCAAACTTCAATAAACACCAAACAACTCATACCAGAGACAAATCTTACAAA
TGCAGTTATTCTGTGAAAGGCTTTACCAAGCAATGA
